>Addgene plasmid #226637 | pDL1531 | addgene full sequence | sequence record 451443 | Addgene NGS Result
GTATGTAGATTATGTATTCTGCCCTAATATTGTAGGTGGTTATATCAACCAACAAGATATCCAAAAATTT
AACAGTAAATAAGTTTTAGTGGACACAGAAAAAGGAGAAACACATATGAATAATATTAACGCAGCTCTAA
TGAAAGATACTTACAAAGCTTTCCACAAGTTTTCATACAACCCAGAAGTGACTCACGTATATAGTAACTT
CACTAACCGACACGGTAAGTATTCTAATACAAAATCTGATGAGGTTGTCTTCGTGGGTCTTCAATATTTC
ATCAAAGAGGTTTTGATTAAACAGTGGAATGAAACATTCTTCTCTAAAACCAAAGAAGGTCGACAGATCA
GGCGCCGCATGCAAAAAGACCCTTCATAAATGAAGGGTCTTTTATGATCTTATAAAAAAGGCGCATTGAT
CAGTGCGCCTTTTTATAGTCACTCCGCTAAAAATATATTATCTGATTAATAAGATGATCTTCTTGAGATC
GTTTTGGTCTGCGCGTAATCTCTTGCTCTGAAAACGAAAAAACCGCCTTGCAGGGCGGTTTTTCGAAGGT
TCTCTGAGCTACCAACTCTTTGAACCGAGGTAACTGGCTTGGAGGAGCGCAGTCACCAAAACTTGTCCTT
TCAGTTTAGCCTTAACCGGCGCATGACTTCAAGACTAACTCCTCTAAATCAATTACCAGTGGCTGCTGCC
AGTGGTGCTTTTGCATGTCTTTCCGGGTTGGACTCAAGACGATAGTTACCGGATAAGGCGCAGCGGTCGG
ACTGAACGGGGGGTTCGTGCATACAGTCCAGCTTGGAGCGAACTGCCTACCCGGAACTGAGTGTCAGGCG
TGGAATGAGACAAACGCGGCCATAACAGCGGAATGACACCGGTAAACCGAAAGGCAGGAACAGGAGAGCG
CACGAGGGAGCCGCCAGGGGGAAACGCCTGGTATCTTTATAGTCCTGTCGGGTTTCGCCACCACTGATTT
GAGCGTCAGATTTCGTGATGCTTGTCAGGGGGGCGGAGCCTATGGAAAAACGGCTTTGCCGCGGCCCTCT
CACTTCCCTGTTAAGTATCTTCCTGGCATCTTCCAGGAAATCTCCGCCCCGTTCGTAAGCCATTTCCGCT
CGCCGCAGTCGAACGACCGAGCGTAGCGAGTCAGTGAGCGAGGAAGCGGAATATATCCTGTATCACATAT
TCTGCTGACGCACCGGTGCAGCCTTTTTTCTCCTGCCACATGAAGGACCTGCAGGGGGGGGGGGGGGAAA
GCCACGTTGTGTCTCAAAATCTCTGATGTTACATTGCACAAGATAAAAATATATCATCATGAACAATAAA
ACTGTCTGCTTACATAAACAGTAATACAAGGGGTGTTATGAGCCATATTCAACGGGAAACGTCTTGCTCG
AGGCCGCGATTAAATTCCAACATGGATGCTGATTTATATGGGTATAAATGGGCTCGCGATAATGTCGGGC
AATCAGGTGCGACAATCTATCGATTGTATGGGAAGCCCGATGCGCCAGAGTTGTTTCTGAAACATGGCAA
AGGTAGCGTTGCCAATGATGTTACAGATGAGATGGTCAGACTAAACTGGCTGACGGAATTTATGCCTCTT
CCGACCATCAAGCATTTTATCCGTACTCCTGATGATGCATGGTTACTCACCACTGCGATCCCCGGGAAAA
CAGCATTCCAGGTATTAGAAGAATATCCTGATTCAGGTGAAAATATTGTTGATGCGCTGGCAGTGTTCCT
GCGCCGGTTGCATTCGATTCCTGTTTGTAATTGTCCTTTTAACAGCGATCGCGTATTTCGTCTCGCTCAG
GCGCAATCACGAATGAATAACGGTTTGGTTGATGCGAGTGATTTTGATGACGAGCGTAATGGCTGGCCTG
TTGAACAAGTCTGGAAAGAAATGCATAAGCTTTTGCCATTCTCACCGGATTCAGTCGTCACTCATGGTGA
TTTCTCACTTGATAACCTTATTTTTGACGAGGGGAAATTAATAGGTTGTATTGATGTTGGACGAGTCGGA
ATCGCAGACCGATACCAGGATCTTGCCATCCTATGGAACTGCCTCGGTGAGTTTTCTCCTTCATTACAGA
AACGGCTTTTTCAAAAATATGGTATTGATAATCCTGATATGAATAAATTGCAGTTTCATTTGATGCTCGA
TGAGTTTTTCTAATCAGAATTGGTTAATTGGTTGTAACACTGGCAGAGCATTACGCTGACTTGACGGGAC
GGCGGCTTTGTTGAATAAATCGAACTTTTGCTGAGTTGAAGGATCAGATCACGCATCTTCCCGACAACGC
AGACCGTTCCGTGGCAAAGCAAAAGTTCAAAATCACCAACTGGTCCACCTACAACAAAGCTCTCATCAAC
CGTGGCTCCCTCACTTTCTGGCTGGATGATGGGGCGATTCAGGCTTAATTCTGGAAGGCAGTACACCTTG
ATAGGTGGGCTGCCCTTCCTGGTTGGCTTGGTTTCATCAGCCATCCGCTTGCCCTCATCTGTTACGCCGG
CGGTAGCCGGCCAGCCTCGCAGAGCAGGATTCCCGTTGAGCACCGCCAGGTGCGAATAAGGGACAGTGAA
GAAGGAACACCCGCTCGCGGGTGGGCCTACTTCACCTATCCTGCCCGGCTGACGCCGTTGGATACACCAA
GGAAAGTCTACACGAACCCTTTGGCAAAATCCTGTATATCGTGCGAAAAAGGATGGATATACCGAAAAAA
TCGCTATAATGACCCCGAAGCAGGGTTATGCAGCGGAAAAGCGCTGCTTCCCTGCTGTTTTGTGGAATAT
CTACCGACTGGAAACAGGCAAATGCAGGAATTAAGCCTGGTATGAGTCAGCAACACCTTCTTCACGAGGC
AGACCTCAGCGCCCCCCCCCCCTGCAGGTCACTTCACTGACACCCTCATCAGTGCCAACATAGTAAGCCA
GTAATCGAATTGGCTAGTAATTGGGGACCCTAGAGGTCCCCTTTTTTATTTTAAAAATTTTTTCACAAAA
CGGTTTACAAGCATAAAGCTTGCTCAATCAATCACCGGATCCCAGTCTGGCCGCCATGGCATTATGACAA
CTTGACGGCTACATCATTCACTTTTTCTTCACAACCGGCACGGAACTCGCTCGGGCTGGCCCCGGTGCAT
TTTTTAAATACCCGCGAGAAATAGAGTTGATCGTCAAAACCAACATTGCGACCGACGGTGGCGATAGGCA
TCCGGGTGGTGCTCAAAAGCAGCTTCGCCTGGCTGATACGTTGGTCCTCGCGCCAGCTTAAGACGCTAAT
CCCTAACTGCTGGCGGAAAAGATGTGACAGACGCGACGGCGACAAGCAAACATGCTGTGCGACGCTGGCG
ATATCAAAATTGCTGTCTGCCAGGTGATCGCTGATGTACTGACAAGCCTCGCGTACCCGATTATCCATCG
GTGGATGGAGCGACTCGTTAATCGCTTCCATGCGCCGCAGTAACAATTGCTCAAGCAGATTTATCGCCAG
CAGCTCCGAATAGCGCCCTTCCCCTTGCCCGGCGTTAATGATTTGCCCAAACAGGTCGCTGAAATGCGGC
TGGTGCGCTTCATCCGGGCGAAAGAACCCCGTATTGGCAAATATTGACGGCCAGTTAAGCCATTCATGCC
AGTAGGCGCGCGGACGAAAGTAAACCCACTGGTGATACCATTCGCGAGCCTCCGGATGACGACCGTAGTG
ATGAATCTCTCCTGGCGGGAACAGCAAAATATCACCCGGTCGGCAAACAAATTCTCGTCCCTGATTTTTC
ACCACCCCCTGACCGCGAATGGTGAGATTGAGAATATAACCTTTCATTCCCAGCGGTCGGTCGATAAAAA
AATCGAGATAACCGTTGGCCTCAATCGGCGTTAAACCCGCCACCAGATGGGCATTAAACGAGTATCCCGG
CAGCAGGGGATCATTTTGCGCTTCAGCCATACTTTTCATACTCCCGCCATTCAGAGAAGAAACCAATTGT
CCATATTGCATCAGACATTGCCGTCACTGCGTCTTTTACTGGCTCTTCTCGCTAACCAAACCGGTAACCC
CGCTTATTAAAAGCATTCTGTAACAAAGCGGGACCAAAGCCATGACAAAAACGCGTAACAAAAGTGTCTA
TAATCACGGCAGAAAAGTCCACATTGATTATTTGCACGGCGTCACACTTTGCTATGCCATAGCATTTTTA
TCCATAAGATTAGCGGATCCTACCTGACGCTTTTTATCGCAACTCTCTACTGTTTCTCCATACCCGTTTT
TTTGGGAGGTTAT
Features (pLannotate 1.2.2; 9 found; start..end, strand, type, name):
    483..1028    +  rep_origin     p15A ori: Plasmids containing the medium-copy-number p15A origin of replication can be propagated in E. coli cells that contain a second plasmid with the ColE1 origin.
   1116..1171    +  rep_origin     RSF ori (fragment): Plasmids containing the RSF 1030 origin of replication can be propagated in E. coli cells that contain additional plasmids with compatible origins.
   1368..2183    +  CDS            KanR: aminoglycoside phosphotransferase; aph(3')-Ia; confers resistance to kanamycin in bacteria or G418 (Geneticin®) in eukaryotes
   2324..2425    +  CDS            TRA2_ECOLX (fragment): Protein predicted: Swiss-Prot protein existence level 4. Required for transposition of transposon Tn903. From Escherichia coli.
   2430..2494    -  CDS            traJ (fragment): oriT-recognizing protein; traJ
   2527..2636    -  oriT           oriT: incP origin of transfer
   2835..2906    +  CDS            TRA2_ECOLX (fragment): Protein predicted: Swiss-Prot protein existence level 4. Required for transposition of transposon Tn903. From Escherichia coli.
   3072..3950    -  CDS            araC: L-arabinose regulatory protein; araC
   3977..4261    +  promoter       araBAD promoter: araBAD; promoter of the L-arabinose operon of E. coli; the araC regulatory gene is transcribed in the opposite direction (Guzman et al., 1995)
