[The description below was written by a language model from this plasmid's Addgene catalogue record and pLannotate feature annotations shown in this document.]
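Description:
pDL1531 is a 4,283-nt bacterial plasmid built on a pBAD18-derived backbone and made to repair a nonsense mutation in the nrsB gene of several isolates of ICP1, a virulent bacteriophage of Vibrio cholerae. The catalogued insert is a short piece of phage DNA from ICP1_2001, described as the upstream sequence of nrsB and only 338 bp in total. The automated feature table does not annotate this insert, so its exact position and orientation relative to the other elements cannot be read from the record. Presumably the fragment serves as a homologous template carrying the intact sequence, so that phage replicating in a plasmid-bearing host can recombine with it. The record states only the corrective purpose and not the mechanism.

The annotated features describe the vector scaffold. Replication is from a medium-copy p15A origin, which is compatible with ColE1-type plasmids, and a small RSF origin fragment lies adjacent to it. Selection is by kanamycin through the aph(3')-Ia aminoglycoside phosphotransferase gene, which is flanked by short Tn903-derived remnants. An incP oriT, together with a traJ fragment, allows the plasmid to be mobilised by conjugation from an E. coli donor supplying the transfer functions in trans. This is a convenient route for moving it into V. cholerae. The pBAD regulatory module is retained, with araC transcribed divergently from the araBAD promoter, which gives arabinose-inducible control of anything cloned downstream. Whether expression from this promoter matters for the nrsB fragment is not stated. The plasmid comes from work on a V. cholerae anti-phage system that restricts phages by depleting NAD.
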