Addgene plasmid #226637: pDL1531
Purpose: This plasmid is for correcting the nonsense mutation in the nrsB gene of several ICP1 isoaltes.
Depositing lab: Andrew Camilli. Depositing organization: Tufts University. Publication: A Vibrio cholerae anti-phage system depletes nicotinamide adenine dinucleotide to restrict virulent bacteriophages. Woldetsadik YA, Lazinski DW, Camilli A. mBio. 2024 Oct 8:e0245724. doi: 10.1128/mbio.02457-24. PubMed 39377576.
Backbone
  Vector backbone: pBAD18
Growth in bacteria
  Bacterial resistance: Kanamycin, 50 μg/mL
  Growth temperature: 37°C
  Growth strain: Pir1
  Copy number: Unknown
Gene/Insert
  Gene/Insert name: Upstream sequence of nrsB (only 338bp total)
  Species: ICP1_2001 bacteriophage
Terms and licenses: Academic/Nonprofit Terms; Industry Terms: Not Available to Industry
Depositor comments: Please visit https://doi.org/10.1101/2024.06.17.599363 for bioRxiv preprint.
How to cite: pDL1531 was a gift from Andrew Camilli (Addgene plasmid # 226637 ; http://n2t.net/addgene:226637 ; RRID:Addgene_226637)
